>Addgene plasmid #11768 | pARE-lux | addgene full sequence | sequence record 241075 | Addgene NGS Result
CAGCACTGCATAATTCTCTTACTGTCATGCCATCCGTAAGATGCTTTTCTGTGACTGGTGAGTACTCAAC
CAAGTCATTCTGAGAATAGTGTATGCGGCGACCGAGTTGCTCTTGCCCGGCGTCAATACGGGATAATACC
GCGCCACATAGCAGAACTTTAAAAGTGCTCATCATTGGAAAACGTTCTTCGGGGCGAAAACTCTCAAGGA
TCTTACCGCTGTTGAGATCCAGTTCGATGTAACCCACTCGTGCACCCAACTGATCTTCAGCATCTTTTAC
TTTCACCAGCGTTTCTGGGTGAGCAAAAACAGGAAGGCAAAATGCCGCAAAAAAGGGAATAAGGGCGACA
CGGAAATGTTGAATACTCATACTCTTCCTTTTTCAATATTATTGAAGCATTTATCAGGGTTATTGTCTCA
TGAGCGGATACATATTTGAATGTATTTAGAAAAATAAACAAATAGGGGTTCCGCGCACATTTCCCCGAAA
AGTGCCACCTG
[124 nt withheld, positions 502-625]
C
[91 nt withheld, positions 627-717]
A
[49 nt withheld, positions 719-767]
CCTTTGACGTTGGAGTCCACGTTCTTT
[37 nt withheld, positions 795-831]
ACCCTATCTCGGTCTATTCTTTTGATTTATAAGGGATTTTGCCGATTTCGGCCTATTGGTTAAAAAATGA
GCTGATTTAACAAAAATTTAACGCGAATTTTAACAAAATATTAACGCTTACAATTTGCCATTCGCCATTC
AGGCTGCGCAACTGTTGGGAAGGGCGATCGGTGCGGGCCTCTTCGCTATTACGCCAGCCCAAGCTACCAT
GATAAGTAAGTAATATTAAGGTACGTGGAGGTTTTACTTGCTTTAAAAAACCTCCCACACCTCCCCCTGA
ACCTGAAACATAAAATGAATGCAATTGTTGTTGTTAACTTGTTTATTGCAGCTTATAATGGTTACAAATA
AAGCAATAGCATCACAAATTTCACAAATAAAGCATTTTTTTCACTGCATTCTAGTTGTGGTTTGTCCAAA
CTCATCAATGTATCTTATGGTACTGTAACTGAGCTAACATAACCCGGGAGGTACCGAGCTCTTACGCGTG
CTAGCTCGAGCAGCTGAAGCTTGCATGCCTGCAGGTCGACTCTAGTATCTGCTGCCCTAAAATGTGTATT
CCATGGAAATGTCTGCCCTTCTCTCCCTAGTATTGCTGCCCTAAAATGTGTATTCCATGGAAATGTCTGC
CCTTCTCTCCCTAGTATCTGCTGCCCTAAAATGTGTATTCCATGGAAATGTCTGCCCTTCTCTCCCTAGA
GGGTATATAATGGATCCCCGGGTACCGAGCTCGAATTAGCTTGGCATTCCGGTACTGTTGGTAAAATGGA
AGACGCCAAAAACATAAAGAAAGGCCCGGCGCCATTCTATCCTCTAGAGGATGGAACCGCTGGAGAGCAA
CTGCATAAGGCTATGAAGAGATACGCCCTGGTTCCTGGAACAATTGCTTTTACAGATGCACATATCGAGG
TGAACATCACGTACGCGGAATACTTCGAAATGTCCGTTCGGTTGGCAGAAGCTATGAAACGATATGGGCT
GAATACAAATCACAGAATCGTCGTATGCAGTGAAAACTCTCTTCAATTCTTTATGCCGGTGTTGGGCGCG
TTATTTATCGGAGTTGCAGTTGCGCCCGCGAACGACATTTATAATGAACGTGAATTGCTCAACAGTATGA
ACATTTCGCAGCCTACCGTAGTGTTTGTTTCCAAAAAGGGGTTGCAAAAAATTTTGAACGTGCAAAAAAA
ATTACCAATAATCCAGAAAATTATTATCATGGATTCTAAAACGGATTACCAGGGATTTCAGTCGATGTAC
ACGTTCGTCACATCTCATCTACCTCCCGGTTTTAATGAATACGATTTTGTACCAGAGTCCTTTGATCGTG
ACAAAACAATTGCACTGATAATGAATTCCTCTGGATCTACTGGGTTACCTAAGGGTGTGGCCCTTCCGCA
TAGAACTGCCTGCGTCAGATTCTCGCATGCCAGAGATCCTATTTTTGGCAATCAAATCATTCCGGATACT
GCGATTTTAAGTGTTGTTCCATTCCATCACGGTTTTGGAATGTTTACTACACTCGGATATTTGATATGTG
GATTTCGAGTCGTCTTAATGTATAGATTTGAAGAAGAGCTGTTTTTACGATCCCTTCAGGATTACAAAAT
TCAAAGTGCGTTGCTAGTACCAACCCTATTTTCATTCTTCGCCAAAAGCACTCTGATTGACAAATACGAT
TTATCTAATTTACACGAAATTGCTTCTGGGGGCGCACCTCTTTCGAAAGAAGTCGGGGAAGCGGTTGCAA
AACGCTTCCATCTTCCAGGGATACGACAAGGATATGGGCTCACTGAGACTACATCAGCTATTCTGATTAC
ACCCGAGGGGGATGATAAACCGGGCGCGGTCGGTAAAGTTGTTCCATTTTTTGAAGCGAAGGTTGTGGAT
CTGGATACCGGGAAAACGCTGGGCGTTAATCAGAGAGGCGAATTATGTGTCAGAGGACCTATGATTATGT
CCGGTTATGTAAACAATCCGGAAGCGACCAACGCCTTGATTGACAAGGATGGATGGCTACATTCTGGAGA
CATAGCTTACTGGGACGAAGACGAACACTTCTTCATAGTTGACCGCTTGAAGTCTTTAATTAAATACAAA
GGATATCAGGTGGCCCCCGCTGAATTGGAATCGATATTGTTACAACACCCCAACATCTTCGACGCGGGCG
TGGCAGGTCTTCCCGACGATGACGCCGGTGAACTTCCCGCCGCCGTTGTTGTTTTGGAGCACGGAAAGAC
GATGACGGAAAAAGAGATCGTGGATTACGTCGCCAGTCAAGTAACAACCGCGAAAAAGTTGCGCGGAGGA
GTTGTGTTTGTGGACGAAGTACCGAAAGGTCTTACCGGAAAACTCGACGCAAGAAAAATCAGAGAGATCC
TCATAAAGGCCAAGAAGGGCGGAAAGTCCAAATTGTAAAATGTAACTGTATTCAGCGATGACGAAATTCT
TAGCTATTGTAATACTGCGATGAGTGGCAGGGCGGGGCGTAATTTTTTTAAGGCAGTTATTGGTGCCCTT
AAACGCCTGGTTGCTACGCCTGAATAAGTGATAATAAGCGGATGAATGGCAGAAATTCGCCGGATCTTTG
TGAAGGAACCTTACTTCTGTGGTGTGACATAATTGGACAAACTACCTACAGAGATTTAAAGCTCTAAGGT
AAATATAAAATTTTTAAGTGTATAATGTGTTAAACTACTGATTCTAATTGTTTGTGTATTTTAGATTCCA
ACCTATGGAACTGATGAATGGGAGCAGTGGTGGAATGCCTTTAATGAGGAAAACCTGTTTTGCTCAGAAG
AAATGCCATCTAGTGATGATGAGGCTACTGCTGACTCTCAACATTCTACTCCTCCAAAAAAGAAGAGAAA
GGTAGAAGACCCCAAGGACTTTCCTTCAGAATTGCTAAGTTTTTTGAGTCATGCTGTGTTTAGTAATAGA
ACTCTTGCTTGCTTTGCTATTTACACCACAAAGGAAAAAGCTGCACTGCTATACAAGAAAATTATGGAAA
AATATTCTGTAACCTTTATAAGTAGGCATAACAGTTATAATCATAACATACTGTTTTTTCTTACTCCACA
CAGGCATAGAGTGTCTGCTATTAATAACTATGCTCAAAAATTGTGTACCTTTAGCTTTTTAATTTGTAAA
GGGGTTAATAAGGAATATTTGATGTATAGTGCCTTGACTAGAGATCATAATCAGCCATACCACATTTGTA
GAGGTTTTACTTGCTTTAAAAAACCTCCCACACCTCCCCCTGAACCTGAAACATAAAATGAATGCAATTG
TTGTTGTTAACTTGTTTATTGCAGCTTATAATGGTTACAAATAAAGCAATAGCATCACAAATTTCACAAA
TAAAGCATTTTTTTCACTGCATTCTAGTTGTGGTTTGTCCAAACTCATCAATGTATCTTATCATGTCTGG
ATCCGTCGACCGATGCCCTTGAGAGCCTTCAACCCAGTCAGCTCCTTCCGGTGGGCGCGGGGCATGACTA
TCGTCGCCGCACTTATGACTGTCTTCTTTATCATGCAACTCGTAGGACAGGTGCCGGCAGCGCTCTTCCG
CTTCCTCGCTCACTGACTCGCTGCGCTCGGTCGTTCGGCTGCGGCGAGCGGTATCAGCTCACTCAAAGGC
GGTAATACGGTTATCCACAGAATCAGGGGATAACGCAGGAAAGAACATGTGAGCAAAAGGCCAGCAAAAG
GCCAGGAACCGTAAAAAGGCCGCGTTGCTGGCGTTTTTCCATAGGCTCCGCCCCCCTGACGAGCATCACA
AAAATCGACGCTCAAGTCAGAGGTGGCGAAACCCGACAGGACTATAAAGATACCAGGCGTTTCCCCCTGG
AAGCTCCCTCGTGCGCTCTCCTGTTCCGACCCTGCCGCTTACCGGATACCTGTCCGCCTTTCTCCCTTCG
GGAAGCGTGGCGCTTTCTCATAGCTCACGCTGTAGGTATCTCAGTTCGGTGTAGGTCGTTCGCTCCAAGC
TGGGCTGTGTGCACGAACCCCCCGTTCAGCCCGACCGCTGCGCCTTATCCGGTAACTATCGTCTTGAGTC
CAACCCGGTAAGACACGACTTATCGCCACTGGCAGCAGCCACTGGTAACAGGATTAGCAGAGCGAGGTAT
GTAGGCGGTGCTACAGAGTTCTTGAAGTGGTGGCCTAACTACGGCTACACTAGAAGAACAGTATTTGGTA
TCTGCGCTCTGCTGAAGCCAGTTACCTTCGGAAAAAGAGTTGGTAGCTCTTGATCCGGCAAACAAACCAC
CGCTGGTAGCGGTGGTTTTTTTGTTTGCAAGCAGCAGATTACGCGCAGAAAAAAAGGATCTCAAGAAGAT
CCTTTGATCTTTTCTACGGGGTCTGACGCTCAGTGGAACGAAAACTCACGTTAAGGGATTTTGGTCATGA
GATTATCAAAAAGGATCTTCACCTAGATCCTTTTAAATTAAAAATGAAGTTTTAAATCAATCTAAAGTAT
ATATGAGTAAACTTGGTCTGACAGTTACCAATGCTTAATCAGTGAGGCACCTATCTCAGCGATCTGTCTA
TTTCGTTCATCCATAGTTGCCTGACTCCCCGTCGTGTAGATAACTACGATACGGGAGGGCTTACCATCTG
GCCCCAGTGCTGCAATGATACCGCGAGACCCACGCTCACCGGCTCCAGATTTATCAGCAATAAACCAGCC
AGCCGGAAGGGCCGAGCGCAGAAGTGGTCCTGCAACTTTATCCGCCTCCATCCAGTCTATTAATTGTTGC
CGGGAAGCTAGAGTAAGTAGTTCGCCAGTTAATAGTTTGCGCAACGTTGTTGCCATTGCTACAGGCATCG
TGGTGTCACGCTCGTCGTTTGGTATGGCTTCATTCAGCTCCGGTTCCCAACGATCAAGGCGAGTTACATG
ATCCCCCATGTTGTGCAAAAAAGCGGTTAGCTCCTTCGGTCCTCCGATCGTTGTCAGAAGTAAGTTGGCC
GCAGTGTTATCACTCATGGTTATGG
Features (pLannotate 1.2.2; 17 found; start..end, strand, type, name):
    371..475     -  promoter       AmpR promoter: bla
    502..930     +  rep_origin     f1 ori (sequence partly withheld): f1 bacteriophage origin of replication; arrow indicates direction of (+) strand synthesis
    962..1029    -  CDS            lacZα (fragment): LacZα fragment of β-galactosidase; lacZ fragment
   1147..1268    +  polyA_signal   SV40 poly(A) signal: SV40 polyadenylation signal
   1338..1366    -  misc_feature   MCS (fragment): pUC18/19 multiple cloning site
   1528..1545    +  promoter       minP (fragment): minimal TATA-box promoter with low basal activity
   1543..1568    -  misc_feature   MCS (fragment): pUC18/19 multiple cloning site
   1597..3246    +  CDS            LUCI_PHOPY: Experimental evidence at protein level: Swiss-Prot protein existence level 1. Produces green light with a wavelength of 562 nm. From Photinus pyralis (Common eastern firefly) (Lampyris pyralis).
   3294..3324    +  CDS            CmR (fragment): chloramphenicol acetyltransferase confers resistance to chloramphenicol
   3414..3488    +  CDS            small t antigen (fragment): SV40 (simian virus 40) small t antigen
   3490..3555    +  intron         small t intron: SV40 (simian virus 40) small t antigen intron
   3685..3705    +  CDS            SV40 NLS: nuclear localization signal of SV40 (simian virus 40) large T antigen
   4024..4107    +  CDS            large T antigen (fragment): large T antigen from SV40 (simian virus 40)
   4130..4264    +  polyA_signal   SV40 poly(A) signal: SV40 polyadenylation signal
   4265..4397    +  CDS            TcR (fragment): tetracycline efflux protein; tet; confers resistance to tetracycline
   4577..5165    -  rep_origin     ori: high-copy-number ColE1/pMB1/pBR322/pUC origin of replication
   5336..370     -  CDS            AmpR (across the origin): β-lactamase; bla; confers resistance to ampicillin, carbenicillin, and related antibiotics
