[The description below was written by a language model from this plasmid's Addgene catalogue record and pLannotate feature annotations shown in this document.]
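Description:
pARE-lux is a mammalian luciferase reporter plasmid built on the promoterless pGL2-Basic backbone and designed to read out activin/TGF-β-type transcriptional responses. According to the depositor, it carries three copies of the activin response element (ARE) from the Xenopus Mix.2 promoter, placed in front of a basic TATA box and a luciferase gene; the insert was cloned between XbaI and BamHI sites, both of which are retained. The feature table of the 5,826-nt sequenced plasmid agrees with this layout. A short minimal TATA-box promoter fragment, flanked by remnants of a pUC-type polylinker, lies just upstream of the firefly (Photinus pyralis) luciferase coding sequence. The ARE repeats themselves are not annotated as a feature, but would be expected in the unannotated stretch ahead of the TATA box.

An SV40 poly(A) signal sits upstream of the response-element region, an arrangement that in this vector family limits read-through transcription from the backbone and keeps background low. Downstream of luciferase come the SV40 small t intron and a second SV40 late-region poly(A) signal for transcript processing. The short hits to small t, large T, the SV40 NLS, CmR, TcR and lacZα are fragments carried along with these elements and the backbone, not functional genes. Because the minimal promoter has little basal activity, luciferase output depends on factors that bind the ARE repeats, so the construct is suited to transient transfection assays that measure pathway activation. There is no mammalian selection marker. In E. coli the plasmid replicates from a high-copy ColE1/pUC-type origin and is selected with ampicillin through the bla gene; an f1 origin is also present for single-stranded DNA production.
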