Addgene plasmid #11768: pARE-lux
Depositing lab: Joan Massague & Jeff Wrana. Publication: TGF beta signals through a heteromeric protein kinase receptor complex. Wrana JL, Attisano L, Carcamo J, Zentella A, Doody J, Laiho M, Wang XF, Massague J. Cell. 1992 Dec 11. 71(6):1003-14. 10.1016/0092-8674(92)90395-S PubMed 1333888.
Backbone
  Vector backbone: pGL2-Basic
  Backbone manufacturer: Promega
  Vector type: Mammalian Expression, Luciferase
Growth in bacteria
  Bacterial resistance: Ampicillin, 100 μg/mL
  Growth temperature: 37°C
  Growth strain: DH5alpha
  Copy number: High Copy
Gene/Insert
  Gene/Insert name: ARE
  Cloning method: Restriction Enzyme; 5′ cloning site XbaI (not destroyed); 3′ cloning site BamHI (not destroyed)
  Sequencing primers: 5′ LucNrev
Resource information
  A portion of this plasmid was derived from a plasmid made by: This plasmid was constructed at the Massague lab at MSKCC. Please acknowledge both the Wrana and Massague labs in your publication.
Terms and licenses: Academic/Nonprofit Terms; Industry Terms: Not Available to Industry
Depositor comments: Contains three copies of the ARE (activin response element) from the Xenopus Mix.2 promoter linked to a basic TATA box and a luciferase reporter gene.
How to cite: pARE-lux was a gift from Joan Massague & Jeff Wrana (Addgene plasmid # 11768 ; http://n2t.net/addgene:11768 ; RRID:Addgene_11768)
