>Addgene plasmid #11768 | pARE-lux | addgene partial sequence | sequence record 18457 | LucNRev 5'-CCTTATGCAGTTGCTCTCC-3'
TGGCGCCGGGCCTTTCTTTATGTTTTTGGCGTCTTCCATTTTACCAACAGTACCGGAATGCCAAGCTAAT
TCGAGCTCGGTACCCGGGGATCCATTATATACCCTCTAGGGAGAGAAGGGCAGACATTTCCATGGAATAC
ACATTTTAGGGCAGCAGATACTAGGGAGAGAAGGGCAGACATTTCCATGGAATACACATTTTAGGGCAGC
AATACTAGGGAGAGAAGGGCAGACATTTCCATGGAATACACATTTTAGGGCAGCAGATACTAGAGTCGAC
CTGCAGGCATGCAAGCTTCAGCTGCTCGAGCTAGCACGCGTAAGAGCTCGGTACCTCCCGGGTTATGTTA
GCTCAGTTACAGTACCATAAGATACATTGATGAGTTTGGACAAACCACAACTAGAATGCAGTGAAAAAAA
TGCTTTATTTGTGAAATTTGTGATGCTATTGCTTTATTTGTAACCATTATAAGCTGCAATAAACAAGTTA
ACAACAACAATTGCATTCATTTTATGTTTCAGGTTCAGGGGGAGGTGTGGGGAGGTTTTTTAAAGCAAGT
AAAACCTCCA
