>Addgene plasmid #11768 | pARE-lux | addgene partial sequence | sequence record 133016 | F1ori-F 5'-GTGGACTCTTGTTCCAAACTGG-3'
CTCGGTCTATTCTTTTGATTTATAAGGGATTTTGCCGATTTCGGCCTATTGGTTAAAAAATGAGCTGATT
TAACAAAAATTTAACGCGAATTTTAACAAAATATTAACGCTTACAATTTGCCATTCGCCATTCAGGCTGC
GCAACTGTTGGGAAGGGCGATCGGTGCGGGCCTCTTCGCTATTACGCCAGCCCAAGCTACCATGATAAGT
AAGTAATATTAAGGTACGTGGAGGTTTTACTTGCTTTAAAAAACCTCCCACACCTCCCCCTGAACCTGAA
ACATAAAATGAATGCAATTGTTGTTGTTAACTTGTTTATTGCAGCTTATAATGGTTACAAATAAAGCAAT
AGCATCACAAATTTCACAAATAAAGCATTTTTTTCACTGCATTCTAGTTGTGGTTTGTCCAAACTCATCA
ATGTATCTTATGGTACTGTAACTGAGCTAACATAACCCGGGAGGTACCGAGCTCTTACGCGTGCTAGCTC
GAGCAGCTGAAGCTTGCATGCCTGCAGGTCGACTCTAGTATCTGCTGCCCTAAAATGTGTATTCCATGGA
AATGTCTGCCCTTCTCTCCCTAGTATTGCTGCCCTAAAATGTGTATTCCATGGAAATGTCTGCCCTTCTC
TCCCTAGTATCTGCTGCCCTAAAATGTGTATTCCATGGAAATGTCTGCCCTTCTCTCCCTAGAGGGTATA
TAATGGATCCCCGGGTACCGAGCTCGAATTAGCTTGGCATTCCGGTACTGTTGGTAAAATGGAAGACGCC
AAAAACATAAAGAAAGGCCCGGCGCCATTCTATCCTCTAGAGGATGGAACCGCTGGAGAGCAACTGCATA
AGGCTATGAAGAGATACGCCCTGGTTCCTGGAACAATTGCTTTTACAGATGCACATATCGAGGTGAACAT
CACGTACGCGGAATACTTCGAAATGTCCGTTCGGTTGGCAGAAGCTATGAAACGATATGGGCTGAATACA
AATCACAGAATCGTCGTATGCAGTG
